Addgene plasmid #39244: pRAJ11
Depositing lab: Alfonso Jaramillo. Depositing organization: Institute of System and Synthetic Biology, iSSB. Publication: De novo automated design of small RNA circuits for engineering synthetic riboregulation in living cells. Rodrigo G, Landrain TE, Jaramillo A. Proc Natl Acad Sci U S A. 2012 Sep 18;109(38):15271-6. Epub 2012 Sep 4. 10.1073/pnas.1203831109 PubMed 22949707.
Backbone
  Vector backbone: pSTC0
  Backbone manufacturer: Jaramillo Lab
  Backbone size w/o insert (bp): 4042
  Total vector size (bp): 4436
  Vector type: Bacterial Expression, Synthetic Biology
Growth in bacteria
  Bacterial resistance: Ampicillin and Kanamycin, 100 & 50 μg/mL
  Growth temperature: 37°C
  Growth strain: DH5alpha
  Copy number: High Copy
Gene/Insert
  Gene/Insert name: RAJ11 system
  Promoter: pLlacO-1+pLtetO-1
  Cloning method: Restriction Enzyme; 5′ cloning site EcoRI (not destroyed); 3′ cloning site SpeI (destroyed during cloning)
  Sequencing primers: 5′ tgccacctgacgtctaagaa; 3′ attaccgcctttgagtgagc
Resource information
  A portion of this plasmid was derived from a plasmid made by: http://partsregistry.org/Part:pSB1AK3
Terms and licenses: Academic/Nonprofit Terms; Industry Terms: Not Available to Industry
How to cite: pRAJ11 was a gift from Alfonso Jaramillo (Addgene plasmid # 39244 ; http://n2t.net/addgene:39244 ; RRID:Addgene_39244)
