[The description below was written by a language model from this plasmid's Addgene catalogue record and pLannotate feature annotations shown in this document.]
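Description:
pRAJ11 is a 4,436 bp high-copy bacterial expression plasmid for synthetic biology work in E. coli. It is built on the pSTC0 backbone, part of which derives from the BioBrick vector pSB1AK3. It replicates from a ColE1/pUC-type origin and carries two selectable markers, a β-lactamase gene (AmpR, with its own promoter) and an aminoglycoside phosphotransferase gene (KanR), so it can be selected with ampicillin and kanamycin. The payload sits between a BioBrick prefix and suffix and was cloned using EcoRI and SpeI sites. Additional terminators in the backbone insulate it.

The insert is the "RAJ11 system", a computationally designed small-RNA riboregulator circuit driven by the two promoters listed in the record, pLlacO-1 and pLtetO-1. The feature table fits a divergent layout. On the reverse strand, a tet operator region points towards rrnB T1 and T7Te terminators, leaving a short span that would accommodate a small regulatory RNA, although no such element is annotated. On the forward strand, a lac operator region precedes a roughly 710 bp fluorescent protein coding sequence, which is followed by a second rrnB T1/T7Te terminator pair. The annotation software labelled this reporter hfriFP and called a fragment of the tet region a human H1 promoter variant. Both are automated similarity matches, and the catalogue fields do not name the reporter.

In this kind of design, the untranslated leader of the reporter mRNA would respond to the separately induced small RNA. Fluorescence would then report riboregulation under TetR- and LacI-controlled induction. The record does not give the mechanism, and the host strain would need to supply the repressors.
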