Features (pLannotate 1.2.2; 16 found; start..end, strand, type, name):
      1..22      +  misc_feature   BioBrick prefix: BioBrick prefix for parts that do not start with "ATG"
     34..61      -  terminator     T7Te terminator: phage T7 early transcription terminator
     77..148     -  terminator     rrnB T1 terminator: transcription terminator T1 from the E. coli rrnB gene
    244..263     -  promoter       H1-2O2 promoter (fragment): doxycycline-inducible variant of the human H1 RNA promoter (Henriksen et al., 2007)
    269..287     -  protein_bind   tet operator: tetO; bacterial operator O2 for the tetR and tetA genes tetracycline repressor TetR
    326..342     +  protein_bind   lac operator: The lac repressor binds to the lac operator to inhibit transcription in E. coli. This inhibition can be relieved by adding lactose or isopropyl-β-D-thiogalactopyranoside (IPTG). lac repressor encoded by lacI
    416..1126    +  CDS            hfriFP: hfriFP is a fluorescent protein published in 2013, derived from Herbaspirillum frisingense.
   1149..1220    +  terminator     rrnB T1 terminator: transcription terminator T1 from the E. coli rrnB gene
   1236..1263    +  terminator     T7Te terminator: phage T7 early transcription terminator
   1270..1290    +  misc_feature   BioBrick suffix: universal suffix for all parts
   1291..1350    +  terminator     his operon terminator: This putative transcriptin terminator from the E. coli his operon has a 2-bp deletion introduced during synthesis. Its efficiency has not been determined.
   1545..2133    -  rep_origin     ori: high-copy-number ColE1/pMB1/pBR322/pUC origin of replication
   2366..3181    -  CDS            KanR: aminoglycoside phosphotransferase; aph(3')-Ia; confers resistance to kanamycin in bacteria or G418 (Geneticin®) in eukaryotes
   3336..4196    -  CDS            AmpR: β-lactamase; bla; confers resistance to ampicillin, carbenicillin, and related antibiotics
   4197..4301    -  promoter       AmpR promoter: bla
   4391..4434    -  terminator     bacterial terminator: putative bacterial transcription terminator
>Addgene plasmid #39244 | pRAJ11 | depositor full sequence | sequence record 49413 | pRAJ11 sequence 4436 bps
GAATTCGCGGCCGCTTCTAGAGCTAGCTATAAACGCAGAAAGGCCCACCCGAAGGTGAGCCAGTGTGACT
CTAGTAGAGAGCGTTCACCGACAAACAACAGATAAAACGAAAGGCCCAGTCTTTCGACTGAGCCTTTCGT
TTTATTTGATGCCTGGCCTAGGGCCTCGCATAAATCTGTCACAGCATCAACGTTTCCGCTGAACTGTGAC
AGACTCACACAATCAACCCTCCCGTGCTCAGTATCTCTATCACTGATAGGGATGTCAATCTCTATCACTG
ATAGGGAATGCATGCTAGCATAAATGTGAGCGGATAACATTGACATTGTGAGCGGATAACAAGATACTGA
GCACCCTCGCATAATTTCACTTCTTCAATCCTCCCGTTAAAGAGGAGAAATTATGAATGACTAGCCGTAA
AGGAGAAGAACTTTTCACTGGAGTTGTCCCAATTCTTGTTGAATTAGATGGTGATGTTAATGGGCACAAA
TTTTCTGTCAGTGGAGAGGGTGAAGGTGATGCAACATACGGAAAACTTACCCTTAAATTTATTTGCACTA
CTGGAAAACTACCTGTTCCATGGCCAACACTTGTCACTACTTTCGGTTATGGTGTTCAATGCTTTGCGAG
ATACCCAGATCATATGAAACAGCATGACTTTTTCAAGAGTGCCATGCCCGAAGGTTATGTACAGGAAAGA
ACTATATTTTTCAAAGATGACGGGAACTACAAGACACGTGCTGAAGTCAAGTTTGAAGGTGATACCCTTG
TTAATAGAATCGAGTTAAAAGGTATTGATTTTAAAGAAGATGGAAACATTCTTGGACACAAATTGGAATA
CAACTATAACTCACACAATGTATACATCATGGCAGACAAACAAAAGAATGGAATCAAAGTTAACTTCAAA
ATTAGACACAACATTGAAGATGGAAGCGTTCAACTAGCAGACCATTATCAACAAAATACTCCAATTGGCG
ATGGCCCTGTCCTTTTACCAGACAACCATTACCTGTCCACACAATCTGCCCTTTCGAAAGATCCCAACGA
AAAGAGAGACCACATGGTCCTTCTTGAGTTTGTAACAGCTGCTGGGATTACACATGGCATGGATGAACTA
TACAAATAATAATACTAGAGCCAGGCATCAAATAAAACGAAAGGCTCAGTCGAAAGACTGGGCCTTTCGT
TTTATCTGTTGTTTGTCGGTGAACGCTCTCTACTAGAGTCACACTGGCTCACCTTCGGGTGGGCCTTTCT
GCGTTTATATACTAGTAGCGGCCGCTGCAGTCCGGCAAAAAAACGGGCAAGGTGTCACCACCCTGCCCTT
TTTCTTTAAAACCGAAAAGATTACTTCGCGTTATGCAGGCTTCCTCGCTCACTGACTCGCTGCGCTCGGT
CGTTCGGCTGCGGCGAGCGGTATCAGCTCACTCAAAGGCGGTAATACGGTTATCCACAGAATCAGGGGAT
AACGCAGGAAAGAACATGTGAGCAAAAGGCCAGCAAAAGGCCAGGAACCGTAAAAAGGCCGCGTTGCTGG
CGTTTTTCCATAGGCTCCGCCCCCCTGACGAGCATCACAAAAATCGACGCTCAAGTCAGAGGTGGCGAAA
CCCGACAGGACTATAAAGATACCAGGCGTTTCCCCCTGGAAGCTCCCTCGTGCGCTCTCCTGTTCCGACC
CTGCCGCTTACCGGATACCTGTCCGCCTTTCTCCCTTCGGGAAGCGTGGCGCTTTCTCATAGCTCACGCT
GTAGGTATCTCAGTTCGGTGTAGGTCGTTCGCTCCAAGCTGGGCTGTGTGCACGAACCCCCCGTTCAGCC
CGACCGCTGCGCCTTATCCGGTAACTATCGTCTTGAGTCCAACCCGGTAAGACACGACTTATCGCCACTG
GCAGCAGCCACTGGTAACAGGATTAGCAGAGCGAGGTATGTAGGCGGTGCTACAGAGTTCTTGAAGTGGT
GGCCTAACTACGGCTACACTAGAAGGACAGTATTTGGTATCTGCGCTCTGCTGAAGCCAGTTACCTTCGG
AAAAAGAGTTGGTAGCTCTTGATCCGGCAAACAAACCACCGCTGGTAGCGGTGGTTTTTTTGTTTGCAAG
CAGCAGATTACGCGCAGAAAAAAAGGATCTCAAGAAGATCCTTTGATCTTTTCTACGGGGTCTGACGCTC
AGTGGAACGAAAACTCACGTTAAGGGATTTTGGTCATGAGATTATCAAAAAGGATCTTCACCTAGATCCT
TTTAAATTAAAAATGAAGTTTTAAATCAATCTAAAGTATATATGAGTAAACTTGGTCTGACAGCTCGAGT
CCCGTCAAGTCAGCGTAATGCTCTGCCAGTGTTACAACCAATTAACCAATTCTGATTAGAAAAACTCATC
GAGCATCAAATGAAACTGCAATTTATTCATATCAGGATTATCAATACCATATTTTTGAAAAAGCCGTTTC
TGTAATGAAGGAGAAAACTCACCGAGGCAGTTCCATAGGATGGCAAGATCCTGGTATCGGTCTGCGATTC
CGACTCGTCCAACATCAATACAACCTATTAATTTCCCCTCGTCAAAAATAAGGTTATCAAGTGAGAAATC
ACCATGAGTGACGACTGAATCCGGTGAGAATGGCAAAAGCTTATGCATTTCTTTCCAGACTTGTTCAACA
GGCCAGCCATTACGCTCGTCATCAAAATCACTCGCATCAACCAAACCGTTATTCATTCGTGATTGCGCCT
GAGCGAGACGAAATACGCGATCGCTGTTAAAAGGACAATTACAAACAGGAATCGAATGCAACCGGCGCAG
GAACACTGCCAGCGCATCAACAATATTTTCACCTGAATCAGGATATTCTTCTAATACCTGGAATGCTGTT
TTCCCGGGGATCGCAGTGGTGAGTAACCATGCATCATCAGGAGTACGGATAAAATGCTTGATGGTCGGAA
GAGGCATAAATTCCGTCAGCCAGTTTAGTCTGACCATCTCATCTGTAACATCATTGGCAACGCTACCTTT
GCCATGTTTCAGAAACAACTCTGGCGCATCGGGCTTCCCATACAATCGATAGATTGTCGCACCTGATTGC
CCGACATTATCGCGAGCCCATTTATACCCATATAAATCAGCATCCATGTTGGAATTTAATCGCGGCCTGG
AGCAAGACGTTTCCCGTTGAATATGGCTCATAACACCCCTTGTATTACTGTTTATGTAAGCAGACAGTTT
TATTGTTCATGATGATATATTTTTATCTTGTGCAATGTAACATCAGAGATTTTGAGACACAACGTGGCTT
TGTTGAATAAATCGAACTTTTGCTGAGTTGAAGGATCAGCTCGAGTTACCAATGCTTAATCAGTGAGGCA
CCTATCTCAGCGATCTGTCTATTTCGTTCATCCATAGTTGCCTGACTCCCCGTCGTGTAGATAACTACGA
TACGGGAGGGCTTACCATCTGGCCCCAGTGCTGCAATGATACCGCGAGACCCACGCTCACCGGCTCCAGA
TTTATCAGCAATAAACCAGCCAGCCGGAAGGGCCGAGCGCAGAAGTGGTCCTGCAACTTTATCCGCCTCC
ATCCAGTCTATTAATTGTTGCCGGGAAGCTAGAGTAAGTAGTTCGCCAGTTAATAGTTTGCGCAACGTTG
TTGCCATTGCTACAGGCATCGTGGTGTCACGCTCGTCGTTTGGTATGGCTTCATTCAGCTCCGGTTCCCA
ACGATCAAGGCGAGTTACATGATCCCCCATGTTGTGCAAAAAAGCGGTTAGCTCCTTCGGTCCTCCGATC
GTTGTCAGAAGTAAGTTGGCCGCAGTGTTATCACTCATGGTTATGGCAGCACTGCATAATTCTCTTACTG
TCATGCCATCCGTAAGATGCTTTTCTGTGACTGGTGAGTACTCAACCAAGTCATTCTGAGAATAGTGTAT
GCGGCGACCGAGTTGCTCTTGCCCGGCGTCAATACGGGATAATACCGCGCCACATAGCAGAACTTTAAAA
GTGCTCATCATTGGAAAACGTTCTTCGGGGCGAAAACTCTCAAGGATCTTACCGCTGTTGAGATCCAGTT
CGATGTAACCCACTCGTGCACCCAACTGATCTTCAGCATCTTTTACTTTCACCAGCGTTTCTGGGTGAGC
AAAAACAGGAAGGCAAAATGCCGCAAAAAAGGGAATAAGGGCGACACGGAAATGTTGAATACTCATACTC
TTCCTTTTTCAATATTATTGAAGCATTTATCAGGGTTATTGTCTCATGAGCGGATACATATTTGAATGTA
TTTAGAAAAATAAACAAATAGGGGTTCCGCGCACATTTCCCCGAAAAGTGCCACCTGACGTCTAAGAAAC
CATTATTATCATGACATTAACCTATAAAAATAGGCGTATCACGAGGCAGAATTTCAGATAAAAAAAATCC
TTAGCTTTCGCTAAGGATGATTTCTG
