>Addgene plasmid #39244 | pRAJ11 | addgene partial sequence | sequence record 52400 | GFPfusionREV 5'-CTCCACTGACAGAAAATTTG-3'
ATTGGGACAACTCCAGTGAAAAGTTCTTCTCCTTTACGGCTAGTCATTCATAATTTCTCCTCTTTAACGG
GAGGATTGAAGAAGTGAAATTATGCGAGGGTGCTCAGTATCTTGTTATCCGCTCACAATGTCAATGTTAT
CCGCTCACATTTATGCTAGCATGCATTCCCTATCAGTGATAGAGATTGACATCCCTATCAGTGATAGAGA
TACTGAGCACGGGAGGGTTGATTGTGTGAGTCTGTCACAGTTCAGCGGAAACGTTGATGCTGTGACAGAT
TTATGCGAGGCCCTAGGCCAGGCATCAAATAAAACGAAAGGCTCAGTCGAAAGACTGGGCCTTTCGTTTT
ATCTGTTGTTTGTCGGTGAACGCTCTCTACTAGAGTCACACTGGCTCACCTTCGGGTGGGCCTTTCTGCG
TTTATAGCTAGCTCTAGAAGCGGCCGCGAATTCCAGAAATCATCCTTAGCGAAAGCTAAGGATTTTTTTT
ATCTGAAATTCTGCCTCGTGATACGCCTATTTTTATAGGTTAATGTCATGATAATAATGGTTTCTTAGAC
GTCAGGTGGCACTTTTCGGGGAAATGTGCGCGGAACCCCTATTTGTTTATTTTTCTAAATACATTCAAAT
ATGTATCCGCTCATGAGACAATAACCCTGATAAATGCTTCAATAATATTGAAAAAGGAAGAGTATGAGTA
TTCAACATTTCCGTGTCGCCCTTATTCCCTTTTTTGCGGCATTTTGCCTTCCTGTTTTTGCTCACCCAGA
AACGCTGGTGAAAGTAA
